>Addgene plasmid #39651 | KHBD00559 | depositor partial sequence | sequence record 50091 | KHBD00559 sequence 1617 bps
ATGTCGCGGAACGTGACGCTCTCGGATGAACAAAGTCGGCTTAATGCGCGTCTGGAGGCGCACATGGTTT
ACATATGTCCGGAATGCGGCAAGGCGTTCCGCACTCAGGCGGAGTGGCGACAGCATCTGAACACGAAACA
CGACTATCTAAAGAAGACGTACTCAGATTTCAACTTCATCCAGATCGACGAGCGATTCCATGAGTGCCAG
CTGTGCTTCAAATGGGTGGAGAATGCCCACAAGACAATCGCCCTCCTGCAGTACCACTACTTTATGCATC
TGGAGCACAGTGAAACCTACCGCTGCGTGCACTGCCGCATGGCGTACACGAGGCGCCGGGCTCTGAACGT
CCACCTACTGGACACGCACATGCGGGAGATCGAGAAGTACGAGAACAAGCTGCGCCAGATGAAGCGGCAG
CAGGCGAAACCCACTACAGCGGCCGCACCAGCTGGAAATGCAGAGAAGCCGATGGCTGTGAAGCCGCGTG
GGCGTCCCAAAGGTTCCACGAACAGAAAGCAAAATGATCTGCTGCAAAAGGCGCTGATGGACATTGATCT
GAACACAGAAATGGAAAAGTCCCCAGTGACAGCACTAGCGGCTCCTGTAAACGAACCTAAGCCCATTTCA
AATGTCAGCGAGCTGAATCTAGATCGGTGTTTGAATGCCTACGAGGACATCGTGCGCAAGGAGGAGAAAG
AGGTGGTGCCGAAGTATGACGACGAGTTGGATGCGCTCTGCAAGGAGTTTTTTGATGATGGCCCCTCCGC
CGGCAAAGGAGAAGCTAATGAGGAGCAGCAGCAAGACGATGCGCACCTGCAGCAAGGAAATCAGGAGGTG
GTCATCATCGAGATCGATGCACTCGGCAAGGAGGAAGTGGCCCAGCTGAAGAAGGAAATGAAGTCGGACC
CAATAAGTCAACCGACTAAGCGTCGACGCATCTCTACGACGCCCAGCCGCGACTCAGACACGGAAATGTC
CACCAACGGCCTCACGAAGCTCATATCGTACTTGTGTCCGAAGTGCGGCAAGGAAATCGCCTCGATGGAC
GGTTGGCGGGCACACGTATTCAAGAAGCACGACTTCGAGCACATAATCGAGAACAGTTTTAAGATCCTGG
AGTCCGGGCGCAAGGCCATGTGCCTGCAGTGCCGTGAGGTGCAACCAACGACCGTGCGCTCACAACTGCA
GAAGCACTGCTTCAAGCATCTGCCCTACCGGTCGTACCTCAAGTGCACACTCTGCGATCGCACCAAGACC
AGCACCTCAAAGATCCTCAATCACATTCGCTACAACCACCAGGAGGAGCTGCAGCGTAAAAACAAGACGC
AGCTGCTTATTAAGCCGGAGCCCATGTGGGCCAGTCCCAACAAGTCCGGTCAAGCGGCCATGGCGGATGA
CGCCGGATCCGAGGACGATCAGGGCGAGCAAGCTGTGTGCGAGCACTGTGACAGAGTCTTTAGGAGCAAA
TGGCGCTACGAACGACACATTGCCTCTTGCAGGAGATCTGGAGCTGGCAAGTCAGTCGAAGGGACCGTTG
AAGCCTTGTTGAACCATCTGCGAGAAGGGCACATGCGAATGAACGCCATCTGGAAGACGATGCAACGTGA
AAAGCCT
