>Addgene plasmid #39651 | KHBD00559 | addgene partial sequence | sequence record 52755 | M13-F20 5'-TGTAAAACGACGGCCAGT-3'
GATTTTATTTTGACTGATAGTGACCTGTTCGTTGCAACAAATTGATGAGCAATGCTTTTTTATAATGCCA
ACTTTGTACAAAAAAGTTGGCACCATGTCGCGGAACGTGACGCTCTCGGATGAACAAAGTCGGCTTAATG
CGCGTCTGGAGGCGCACATGGTTTACATATGTCCGGAATGCGGCAAGGCGTTCCGCACTCAGGCGGAGTG
GCGACAGCATCTGAACACGAAACACGACTATCTAAAGAAGACGTACTCAGATTTCAACTTCATCCAGATC
GACGAGCGATTCCATGAGTGCCAGCTGTGCTTCAAATGGGTGGAGAATGCCCACAAGACAATCGCCCTCC
TGCAGTACCACTACTTTATGCATCTGGAGCACAGTGAAACCTACCGCTGCGTGCACTGCCGCATGGCGTA
CACGAGGCGCCGGGCTCTGAACGTCCACCTACTGGACACGCACATGCGGGAGATCGAGAAGTACGAGAAC
AAGCTGCGCCAGATGAAGCGGCAGCAGGCGAAACCCACTACAGCGGCCGCACCAGCTGGAAATGCAGAGA
AGCCGATGGCTGTGAAGCCGCGTGGGCGTCCCAAAGGTTCCACGAACAGAAAGCAAAATGATCTGCTGCA
AAAGGCGCTGATGGACATTGATCTGAACACAGAAATGGAAAAGTCCCCAGTGACAGCACTAGCGGCTCCT
GTAAACGAACCTAAGCCCATTTCAAATGTCAGCGAGCTGAATCTAGATCGGTGTTTGAATGCCTACGAGG
ACATCGTGCGCAAGGAGGAGAAAGAGGTGGTGCCGAAGTATGACGACGAGTTGGATGCGCTCTGCAAGGA
GTTTTTTGATGATGGCCCCTCCGCCG
