[The description below was written by a language model from this plasmid's Addgene catalogue record.]
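Description:
KHBD00559 is a Gateway entry clone built in the pDONR221 backbone, carrying the open reading frame of the Drosophila melanogaster gene CG1024 (FlyBase FBgn0027514) as an insert of about 1.6 kb in a backbone of roughly 2.5 kb. It is a high-copy bacterial plasmid selected with kanamycin. No feature table accompanies the record, so the origin of replication and the exact recombination sites are not itemised. As a general matter, inserting a fragment into a pDONR vector by Gateway recombination replaces the donor cassette and leaves the ORF flanked by attL sites, with M13 forward and reverse priming sites on either side for sequence verification, consistent with the sequencing primers listed.

The plasmid has no promoter driving the insert, so it is not an expression construct in its own right. It serves as a shuttle from which the CG1024 coding sequence can be transferred by LR recombination into any compatible destination vector. The depositor notes that ORFs in this collection were cloned open-ended, without a stop codon. This allows in-frame C-terminal fusions to tags or functional domains supplied by the destination vector, and it also means a stop codon must come from that vector.

The clone belongs to a collection generated for automated protein–DNA interaction screening of Drosophila regulatory elements. This suggests that CG1024 was included as a candidate DNA-binding factor, although the record does not describe the protein's function or specify the downstream destination vectors used.
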