Addgene plasmid #39651: KHBD00559
Depositing lab: Bart Deplancke. Depositing organization: Swiss Federal Institute of Technology (EPFL). Publication: Automated protein-DNA interaction screening of Drosophila regulatory elements. Korneel Hens, Jean-Daniel Feuz, Alina Isakova, Antonina Lagovitina, Andreas Massouras, Julien Bryois, Patrick Callaerts, Susan E. Celniker, Bart Deplancke. Nat Methods. 2011 Oct 30;8(12):1065-70. 10.1038/nmeth.1763 PubMed 22037703.
Backbone
  Vector backbone: pDONR221
  Backbone manufacturer: Invitrogen
  Backbone size w/o insert (bp): 2536
  Vector type: Gateway DONR vector
Growth in bacteria
  Bacterial resistance: Kanamycin, 50 μg/mL
  Growth temperature: 37°C
  Growth strain: DH5alpha
  Copy number: High Copy
Gene/Insert
  Gene/Insert name: CG1024 (alt name: FBgn0027514)
  Species: D. melanogaster (fly)
  Insert size (bp): 1617
  Entrez Gene: CG1024 (a.k.a. Dmel_CG1024, BcDNA:LD21969, Dmel\CG1024)
  Promoter: none
  Cloning method: Gateway Cloning
  Sequencing primers: 5′ M13-F20; 3′ M13R
Terms and licenses: Academic/Nonprofit Terms; Industry Terms: Not Available to Industry
Depositor comments: Please note that the ORFs in this collection were cloned open-ended (without a stop codon).
How to cite: KHBD00559 was a gift from Bart Deplancke (Addgene plasmid # 39651 ; http://n2t.net/addgene:39651 ; RRID:Addgene_39651)
